Addgene plasmid #174462: pFX-iRFP-Rab11
Purpose: Express iRFP with recycling endosome-targeting sequence in mammalian cells
Depositing lab: Yusuke Ohba. Depositing organization: Hokkaido University. Publication: Folding Latency of Fluorescent Proteins Affects the Mitochondrial Localization of Fusion Proteins. Kashiwagi S, Fujioka Y, Satoh AO, Yoshida A, Fujioka M, Nepal P, Tsuzuki A, Aoki O, Paudel S, Sasajima H, Ohba Y. Cell Struct Funct. 2019 Dec 26;44(2):183-194. doi: 10.1247/csf.19028. Epub 2019 Nov 15. PubMed 31735740.
Backbone
  Vector backbone: pFX
  Backbone size w/o insert (bp): 4000
  Total vector size (bp): 5600
  Vector type: Mammalian Expression
  Selectable markers: Neomycin (select with G418)
Growth in bacteria
  Bacterial resistance: Kanamycin, 50 μg/mL
  Growth temperature: 37°C
  Growth strain: DH5alpha
  Copy number: High Copy
Gene/Insert
  Gene/Insert name: iRFP with recycling endosome-targeting sequence
  Insert size (bp): 1600
  Promoter: CMV
  Tag / fusion protein: small GTPase (Rab11) (C terminal on insert)
  Cloning method: Restriction Enzyme; 5′ cloning site EcoRI (not destroyed); 3′ cloning site NotI (not destroyed)
  Sequencing primers: 5′ none; 3′ none
Terms and licenses: Academic/Nonprofit Terms; Industry Terms: Not Available to Industry
How to cite: pFX-iRFP-Rab11 was a gift from Yusuke Ohba (Addgene plasmid # 174462 ; http://n2t.net/addgene:174462 ; RRID:Addgene_174462)
