[The description below was written by a language model from this plasmid's Addgene catalogue record and pLannotate feature annotations shown in this document.]
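Description:
pFX-iRFP-Rab11 is a mammalian expression plasmid of about 5.6 kb, built on the pFX backbone, that produces the near-infrared fluorescent protein iRFP fused to the small GTPase Rab11 so that the fluorescence is directed to recycling endosomes. It is maintained in E. coli at high copy through a ColE1/pUC-type origin and selected with kanamycin. The same Tn5 aminoglycoside phosphotransferase gene (NeoR/KanR) serves both hosts. A bacterial bla-type promoter drives it in E. coli, while an adjacent SV40 enhancer/early promoter, paired with an HSV TK polyadenylation signal, drives it in mammalian cells to allow G418 selection of stable transfectants. An f1 origin is also present. The short ble, bGH poly(A) and SV40 large T antigen hits in the annotation are only fragments, most likely remnants of flanking sequence carried along with standard parts rather than functional elements.

The expression cassette runs from the human CMV immediate early enhancer and promoter into the iRFP713 coding sequence, followed by human RAB11A after a short gap, and ends at an SV40 polyadenylation signal. The roughly 1.6 kb insert lies between retained EcoRI and NotI sites. iRFP713 derives from a Rhodopseudomonas palustris bacteriophytochrome and needs biliverdin as a cofactor for fluorescence. Placing Rab11 at the C-terminal end of the fusion leaves the C-terminus of the GTPase free, which Rab proteins generally need for lipid modification and membrane association. RAB11A regulates endocytic recycling, so the fusion serves as a far-red marker of the recycling endosome compartment in cell imaging. The associated publication examined how fluorescent protein folding properties affect the localization of organelle-targeted fusion proteins.
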