Features (pLannotate 1.2.2; 14 found; start..end, strand, type, name):
     61..364     +  enhancer       CMV enhancer: human cytomegalovirus immediate early enhancer
    365..568     +  promoter       CMV promoter: human cytomegalovirus (CMV) immediate early promoter
    627..1574    +  CDS            iRFP713: iRFP713 is a basic (constitutively fluorescent) near ir fluorescent protein published in 2011, derived from Rhodopseudomonas palustris. It has low acid sensitivity. It requires the cofactor biliverdin for fluorescence.
   1608..2255    +  CDS            RAB11A: RB11A_HUMAN - Also known as RAB11. Experimental evidence at protein level: Swiss-Prot protein existence level 1. The small GTPases Rab are key regulators of intracellular membrane trafficking, from the formation of transport vesicles to their fusion with membranes. Rabs cycle between an inactive GDP-bound form and an active GTP-bound form that is able to recruit to membranes different set of downstream effectors directly responsible for vesicle formation, movement, tethering and fusion. The small Rab GTPase RAB11A regulates endocytic recycling. Acts as a major regulator of membrane delivery du
   2300..2384    +  CDS            large T antigen (fragment): large T antigen from SV40 (simian virus 40)
   2407..2528    +  polyA_signal   SV40 poly(A) signal: SV40 polyadenylation signal
   2562..2990    -  rep_origin     f1 ori (sequence partly withheld): f1 bacteriophage origin of replication; arrow indicates direction of (+) strand synthesis
   3017..3121    +  promoter       AmpR promoter: bla
   3123..3480    +  promoter       SV40 promoter: SV40 enhancer and early promoter
   3515..4309    +  CDS            NeoR/KanR: aminoglycoside phosphotransferase from Tn5; aph(3')-II (or nptII); confers resistance to neomycin, kanamycin, and G418 (Geneticin®)
   4330..4482    +  CDS            ble (fragment): BLE_KLEPN - Experimental evidence at protein level: Swiss-Prot protein existence level 1. Binding protein with a strong affinity to the bleomycin family of antibiotics. Binds to CL990; an antimitotic-antibiotic compound. From Klebsiella pneumoniae.
   4541..4588    +  polyA_signal   HSV TK poly(A) signal: herpes simplex virus thymidine kinase polyadenylation signal (Cole and Stacy, 1985)
   4679..4695    -  polyA_signal   bGH poly(A) signal (fragment): bovine growth hormone polyadenylation signal
   4917..5505    +  rep_origin     ori: high-copy-number ColE1/pMB1/pBR322/pUC origin of replication
>Addgene plasmid #174462 | pFX-iRFP-Rab11 | addgene full sequence | sequence record 354793 | Addgene NGS Result
TAGTTATTAATAGTAATCAATTACGGGGTCATTAGTTCATAGCCCATATATGGAGTTCCGCGTTACATAA
CTTACGGTAAATGGCCCGCCTGGCTGACCGCCCAACGACCCCCGCCCATTGACGTCAATAATGACGTATG
TTCCCATAGTAACGCCAATAGGGACTTTCCATTGACGTCAATGGGTGGAGTATTTACGGTAAACTGCCCA
CTTGGCAGTACATCAAGTGTATCATATGCCAAGTACGCCCCCTATTGACGTCAATGACGGTAAATGGCCC
GCCTGGCATTATGCCCAGTACATGACCTTATGGGACTTTCCTACTTGGCAGTACATCTACGTATTAGTCA
TCGCTATTACCATGGTGATGCGGTTTTGGCAGTACATCAATGGGCGTGGATAGCGGTTTGACTCACGGGG
ATTTCCAAGTCTCCACCCCATTGACGTCAATGGGAGTTTGTTTTGGCACCAAAATCAACGGGACTTTCCA
AAATGTCGTAACAACTCCGCCCCATTGACGCAAATGGGCGGTAGGCGTGTACGGTGGGAGGTCTATATAA
GCAGAGCTGGTTTAGTGAACCGTCAGATCCGCTAGCGCTACCGGTTCTAGAAGTACTGAATTCACCATGG
CCGAAGGGAGCGTGGCAAGACAGCCCGATCTGCTGACATGCGACGACGAACCAATCCACATTCCAGGAGC
TATCCAGCCTCATGGACTGCTGCTGGCTCTGGCCGCTGACATGACTATCGTGGCAGGCTCTGATAACCTG
CCAGAGCTGACCGGGCTGGCTATCGGAGCACTGATTGGCCGGTCCGCAGCCGACGTGTTCGATTCTGAGA
CTCACAATAGACTGACCATCGCCCTGGCTGAACCTGGGGCTGCAGTGGGAGCCCCAATTACCGTCGGCTT
CACAATGCGAAAGGACGCTGGCTTTATCGGGTCCTGGCACCGCCATGATCAGCTGATTTTTCTGGAGCTG
GAACCACCTCAGAGAGACGTGGCAGAGCCACAGGCTTTCTTTCGGAGAACAAACAGCGCCATCAGGCGCC
TGCAGGCCGCTGAGACTCTGGAATCCGCTTGCGCAGCCGCTGCACAGGAAGTGAGGAAGATCACCGGGTT
CGATCGCGTCATGATCTACAGATTCGCCTCAGACTTTAGCGGAGAAGTGATCGCAGAAGATCGCTGTGCC
GAGGTCGAAAGTAAACTGGGCCTGCATTACCCAGCCTCAACCGTGCCTGCACAGGCACGACGGCTGTATA
CAATCAACCCCGTGCGGATCATTCCCGACATTAATTACAGACCAGTGCCCGTCACACCTGACCTGAACCC
AGTGACTGGGAGGCCCATCGATCTGAGCTTCGCCATTCTGCGCAGCGTGTCCCCTGTCCACCTGGAGTTT
ATGAGGAATATCGGAATGCATGGCACCATGTCTATCAGTATTCTGAGAGGCGAAAGGCTGTGGGGGCTGA
TCGTGTGCCACCATCGGACACCTTACTATGTGGACCTGGACGGCAGGCAGGCTTGTGAACTGGTGGCTCA
GGTGCTGGCTTGGCAGATTGGCGTGATGGAAGAAAGATCTGGAGGATCCGGAGGACTCGAGGCCACCATG
GGCACCCGCGACGACGAGTACGACTACCTCTTTAAAGTTGTCCTTATTGGAGATTCTGGTGTTGGGAAGA
GTAACCTCCTGTCTCGATTTACTCGGAATGAGTTTAATCTGGAAAGCAAGAGTACCATTGGAGTAGAATT
TGCAACAAGAAGCATCCAGGTTGATGGGAAAACAATAAAGGCACAGATATGGGACACAGCAGGGCAGGAG
CGGTACAGGGCTATAACGTCTGCATACTATCGTGGAGCAGTAGGTGCCTTATTGGTTTATGACATTGCTA
AGCATCTCACATATGAAAATGTAGAACGATGGCTGAAAGAACTGAGAGATCATGCTGATAGTAACATTGT
TATCATGCTTGTGGGCAATAAGAGTGATTTACGTCATCTCAGGGCAGTTCCTACAGATGAAGCAAGAGCA
TTTGCAGAGAAGAATGGTTTGTCGTTCATTGAGACATCTGCTCTAGATTCTACAAATGTTGAAGCTGCTT
TTCAGACAATTCTAACAGAGATATACCGCATTGTTTCTCAGAAGCAAATGTCAGACAGACGTGAAAATGA
CATGTCTCCAAGCAACAATGCGGTTCCTATTCATGTCCCACCCACCACTGAGAACAAGCCAAAGGTGCAG
TGCTGTCAGAACATCTAAGCGGCCGCTGACTGACTGAAGATCCACCGGATCTAGATAACTGATCATAATC
AGCCATACCACATTTGTAGAGGTTTTACTTGCTTTAAAAAACCTCCCACACCTCCCCCTGAACCTGAAAC
ATAAAATGAATGCAATTGTTGTTGTTAACTTGTTTATTGCAGCTTATAATGGTTACAAATAAAGCAATAG
CATCACAAATTTCACAAATAAAGCATTTTTTTCACTGCATTCTAGTTGTGGTTTGTCCAAACTCATCAAT
GTATCTTAAGGCGTAAATTGTAAGCGTTAATATTTTGTTAAAATTCGCGTTAAATTTTTGTTAAATCAGC
TCATTTTTTAACCAATAGGCCGAAATCGGCAAAATCCCTTATAAATCAAAAGAATAGACCGAGATAGGGT
[37 nt withheld, positions 2661-2697]
AAAGAACGTGGACTCCAACGTCAAAGG
[49 nt withheld, positions 2725-2773]
T
[91 nt withheld, positions 2775-2865]
G
[124 nt withheld, positions 2867-2990]
CAGGTGGCACTTTTCGGGGAAATGTGCGCGGAACCCCTATTTGTTTATTTTTCTAAATACATTCAAATAT
GTATCCGCTCATGAGACAATAACCCTGATAAATGCTTCAATAATATTGAAAAAGGAAGAGTCCTGAGGCG
GAAAGAACCAGCTGTGGAATGTGTGTCAGTTAGGGTGTGGAAAGTCCCCAGGCTCCCCAGCAGGCAGAAG
TATGCAAAGCATGCATCTCAATTAGTCAGCAACCAGGTGTGGAAAGTCCCCAGGCTCCCCAGCAGGCAGA
AGTATGCAAAGCATGCATCTCAATTAGTCAGCAACCATAGTCCCGCCCCTAACTCCGCCCATCCCGCCCC
TAACTCCGCCCAGTTCCGCCCATTCTCCGCCCCATGGCTGACTAATTTTTTTTATTTATGCAGAGGCCGA
GGCCGCCTCGGCCTCTGAGCTATTCCAGAAGTAGTGAGGAGGCTTTTTTGGAGGCCTAGGCTTTTGCAAA
GATCGATCAAGAGACAGGATGAGGATCGTTTCGCATGATTGAACAAGATGGATTGCACGCAGGTTCTCCG
GCCGCTTGGGTGGAGAGGCTATTCGGCTATGACTGGGCACAACAGACAATCGGCTGCTCTGATGCCGCCG
TGTTCCGGCTGTCAGCGCAGGGGCGCCCGGTTCTTTTTGTCAAGACCGACCTGTCCGGTGCCCTGAATGA
ACTGCAAGACGAGGCAGCGCGGCTATCGTGGCTGGCCACGACGGGCGTTCCTTGCGCAGCTGTGCTCGAC
GTTGTCACTGAAGCGGGAAGGGACTGGCTGCTATTGGGCGAAGTGCCGGGGCAGGATCTCCTGTCATCTC
ACCTTGCTCCTGCCGAGAAAGTATCCATCATGGCTGATGCAATGCGGCGGCTGCATACGCTTGATCCGGC
TACCTGCCCATTCGACCACCAAGCGAAACATCGCATCGAGCGAGCACGTACTCGGATGGAAGCCGGTCTT
GTCGATCAGGATGATCTGGACGAAGAGCATCAGGGGCTCGCGCCAGCCGAACTGTTCGCCAGGCTCAAGG
CGAGCATGCCCGACGGCGAGGATCTCGTCGTGACCCATGGCGATGCCTGCTTGCCGAATATCATGGTGGA
AAATGGCCGCTTTTCTGGATTCATCGACTGTGGCCGGCTGGGTGTGGCGGACCGCTATCAGGACATAGCG
TTGGCTACCCGTGATATTGCTGAAGAGCTTGGCGGCGAATGGGCTGACCGCTTCCTCGTGCTTTACGGTA
TCGCCGCTCCCGATTCGCAGCGCATCGCCTTCTATCGCCTTCTTGACGAGTTCTTCTGAGCGGGACTCTG
GGGTTCGAAATGACCGACCAAGCGACGCCCAACCTGCCATCACGAGATTTCGATTCCACCGCCGCCTTCT
ATGAAAGGTTGGGCTTCGGAATCGTTTTCCGGGACGCCGGCTGGATGATCCTCCAGCGCGGGGATCTCAT
GCTGGAGTTCTTCGCCCACCCTAGGGGGAGGCTAACTGAAACACGGAAGGAGACAATACCGGAAGGAACC
CGCGCTATGACGGCAATAAAAAGACAGAATAAAACGCACGGTGTTGGGTCGTTTGTTCATAAACGCGGGG
TTCGGTCCCAGGGCTGGCACTCTGTCGATACCCCACCGAGACCCCATTGGGGCCAATACGCCCGCGTTTC
TTCCTTTTCCCCACCCCACCCCCCAAGTTCGGGTGAAGGCCCAGGGCTCGCAGCCAACGTCGGGGCGGCA
GGCCCTGCCATAGCCTCAGGTTACTCATATATACTTTAGATTGATTTAAAACTTCATTTTTAATTTAAAA
GGATCTAGGTGAAGATCCTTTTTGATAATCTCATGACCAAAATCCCTTAACGTGAGTTTTCGTTCCACTG
AGCGTCAGACCCCGTAGAAAAGATCAAAGGATCTTCTTGAGATCCTTTTTTTCTGCGCGTAATCTGCTGC
TTGCAAACAAAAAAACCACCGCTACCAGCGGTGGTTTGTTTGCCGGATCAAGAGCTACCAACTCTTTTTC
CGAAGGTAACTGGCTTCAGCAGAGCGCAGATACCAAATACTGTTCTTCTAGTGTAGCCGTAGTTAGGCCA
CCACTTCAAGAACTCTGTAGCACCGCCTACATACCTCGCTCTGCTAATCCTGTTACCAGTGGCTGCTGCC
AGTGGCGATAAGTCGTGTCTTACCGGGTTGGACTCAAGACGATAGTTACCGGATAAGGCGCAGCGGTCGG
GCTGAACGGGGGGTTCGTGCACACAGCCCAGCTTGGAGCGAACGACCTACACCGAACTGAGATACCTACA
GCGTGAGCTATGAGAAAGCGCCACGCTTCCCGAAGGGAGAAAGGCGGACAGGTATCCGGTAAGCGGCAGG
GTCGGAACAGGAGAGCGCACGAGGGAGCTTCCAGGGGGAAACGCCTGGTATCTTTATAGTCCTGTCGGGT
TTCGCCACCTCTGACTTGAGCGTCGATTTTTGTGATGCTCGTCAGGGGGGCGGAGCCTATGGAAAAACGC
CAGCAACGCGGCCTTTTTACGGTTCCTGGCCTTTTGCTGGCCTTTTGCTCACATGTTCTTTCCTGCGTTA
TCCCCTGATTCTGTGGATAACCGTATTACCGCCATGCAT
